>Addgene plasmid #46331 | HA Seh1L pRK5 | addgene full sequence | sequence record 139444 | Addgene NGS result
GACATTGATTATTGACTAGTTATTAATAGTAATCAATTACGGGGTCATTAGTTCATAGCCCATATATGGA
GTTCCGCGTTACATAACTTACGGTAAATGGCCCGCCTGGCTGACCGCCCAACGACCCCCGCCCATTGACG
TCAATAATGACGTATGTTCCCATAGTAACGCCAATAGGGACTTTCCATTGACGTCAATGGGTGGAGTATT
TACGGTAAACTGCCCACTTGGCAGTACATCAAGTGTATCATATGCCAAGTACGCCCCCTATTGACGTCAA
TGACGGTAAATGGCCCGCCTGGCATTATGCCCAGTACATGACCTTATGGGACTTTCCTACTTGGCAGTAC
ATCTACGTATTAGTCATCGCTATTACCATGGTGATGCGGTTTTGGCAGTACATCAATGGGCGTGGATAGC
GGTTTGACTCACGGGGATTTCCAAGTCTCCACCCCATTGACGTCAATGGGAGTTTGTTTTGGCACCAAAA
TCAACGGGACTTTCCAAAATGTCGTAACAACTCCGCCCCATTGACGCAAATGGGCGGTAGGCGTGTACGG
TGGGAGGTCTATATAAGCAGAGCTCGTTTAGTGAACCGTCAGATCGCCTGGAGACGCCATCCACGCTGTT
TTGACCTCCATAGAAGACACCGGGACCGATCCAGCCTCCGCGGCCGGGAACGGTGCATTGGAACGCGGAT
TCCCCGTGCCAAGAGTGACGTAAGTACCGCCTATAGAGTCTATAGGCCCACCCCCTTGGCTTCGTTAGAA
CGCGGCTACAATTAATACATAACCTTATGTATCATACACATACGATTTAGGTGACACTATAGAATAACAT
CCACTTTGCCTTTCTCTCCACAGGTGTCCACTCCCAGGTCCAACTGCACCTCGGTTCTATCGATTGAATT
CCCGAACCGACAGTCGGTCTCTTCACCAAGGCCATTCGCGCCACCATGGGCTACCCCTATGATGTGCCTG
ACTACGCAGATCTCAATGGTGGTGGTGGTGGGTCGACGATGTTTGTGGCTCGCAGCATCGCGGCGGACCA
CAAGGATCTCATCCACGATGTCTCTTTCGACTTCCACGGGCGGCGGATGGCAACCTGCTCCAGCGATCAG
AGCGTTAAGGTCTGGGATAAAAGTGAAAGTGGTGATTGGCATTGTACTGCTAGCTGGAAGACACATAGTG
GATCTGTATGGCGTGTGACATGGGCCCATCCTGAATTTGGGCAGGTTTTGGCTTCCTGTTCTTTTGACCG
AACAGCTGCTGTATGGGAAGAAATAGTAGGAGAATCAAATGATAAACTGCGAGGACAGAGCCACTGGGTT
AAAAGGACAACTCTGGTGGATAGCAGAACATCTGTTACTGATGTGAAGTTTGCTCCCAAGCACATGGGTC
TTATGTTAGCAACCTGTTCCGCAGATGGTATAGTAAGAATCTATGAGGCACCAGATGTTATGAATCTCAG
CCAGTGGTCTTTGCAGCATGAGATCTCATGTAAGCTAAGCTGTAGTTGTATTTCTTGGAACCCTTCAAGC
TCTCGTGCTCATTCCCCCATGATCGCCGTAGGAAGTGATGACAGTAGCCCCAACGCAATGGCCAAGGTTC
AGATTTTTGAATATAATGAAAACACCAGGAAATATGCAAAAGCTGAAACTCTTATGACAGTCACTGATCC
TGTTCATGATATTGCATTCGCTCCAAATTTGGGAAGATCTTTCCATATTCTAGCAATAGCGACCAAAGAT
GTGAGAATTTTTACATTAAAGCCTGTGAGGAAAGAACTGACTTCCTCTGGTGGGCCAACAAAGTTTGAAA
TCCATATAGTGGCTCAGTTCGATAATCATAATTCTCAGGTCTGGCGAGTGAGTTGGAATATAACAGGAAC
GGTGCTAGCATCTTCAGGAGATGATGGGTGTGTAAGATTGTGGAAAGCTAATTATATGGACAATTGGAAG
TGTACTGGTATTTTGAAAGGTAATGGGAGCCCAGTCAATGGGAGTTCTCAGCAGGGAACCTCAAATCCTT
CCCTAGGTTCAACTATTCCAAGTCTTCAGAATTCATTAAATGGATCTTCTGCTGGCAGGTATTTCTTTAC
CCCTCTGGATTCCCCACGGGCTGGATCGAGATGGTCCAGTTATGCCCAGCTCCTTCCTCCTCCTCCTCCT
CCTCTGGTAGAGCACTCTTGCGATGCTGACACTGCCAACCTCCAGTATCCTCACCCTCGCAGACGATATC
TCTCTCGGCCTCTTAATCCCTTACCTGAGAATGAAGGGATTTAAGCGGCCGCTAAGTAAGTAAGGATCCC
CAGCTTGGCCGCCATGGCCCAACTTGTTTATTGCAGCTTATAATGGTTACAAATAAAGCAATAGCATCAC
AAATTTCACAAATAAAGCATTTTTTTCACTGCATTCTAGTTGTGGTTTGTCCAAACTCATCAATGTATCT
TATCATGTCTGGATCGGGAATTAATTCGGCGCAGCACCATGGCCTGAAATAACCTCTGAAAGAGGAACTT
GGTTAGGTACCTTCTGAGGCGGAAAGAACCAGCTGTGGAATGTGTGTCAGTTAGGGTGTGGAAAGTCCCC
AGGCTCCCCAGCAGGCAGAAGTATGCAAAGCATGCATCTCAATTAGTCAGCAACCAGGTGTGGAAAGTCC
CCAGGCTCCCCAGCAGGCAGAAGTATGCAAAGCATGCATCTCAATTAGTCAGCAACCATAGTCCCGCCCC
TAACTCCGCCCATCCCGCCCCTAACTCCGCCCAGTTCCGCCCATTCTCCGCCCCATGGCTGACTAATTTT
TTTTATTTATGCAGAGGCCGAGGCCGCCTCGGCCTCTGAGCTATTCCAGAAGTAGTGAGGAGGCTTTTTT
GGAGGCCTAGGCTTTTGCAAAAAGCTGTTAACAGCTTGGCACTGGCCGTCGTTTTACAACGTCGTGACTG
GGAAAACCCTGGCGTTACCCAACTTAATCGCCTTGCAGCACATCCCCCTTTCGCCAGCTGGCGTAATAGC
GAAGAGGCCCGCACCGATCGCCCTTCCCAACAGTTGCGCAGCCTGAATGGCGAATGGCGCCTGATGCGGT
ATTTTCTCCTTACGCATCTGTGCGGTATTTCACACCGCATA
[142 nt withheld, positions 3122-3263]
C
[141 nt withheld, positions 3265-3405]
CCTTTGACGTTGGAGTCCACGTTCTTT
[37 nt withheld, positions 3433-3469]
ACCCTATCTCGGGCTATTCTTTTGATTTATAAGGGATTTTGCCGATTTCGGCCTATTGGTTAAAAAATGA
GCTGATTTAACAAAAATTTAACGCGAATTTTAACAAAATATTAACGTTTACAATTTTATGGTGCACTCTC
AGTACAATCTGCTCTGATGCCGCATAGTTAAGCCAGCCCCGACACCCGCCAACACCCGCTGACGCGCCCT
GACGGGCTTGTCTGCTCCCGGCATCCGCTTACAGACAAGCTGTGACCGTCTCCGGGAGCTGCATGTGTCA
GAGGTTTTCACCGTCATCACCGAAACGCGCGAGACGAAAGGGCCTCGTGATACGCCTATTTTTATAGGTT
AATGTCATGATAATAATGGTTTCTTAGACGTCAGGTGGCACTTTTCGGGGAAATGTGCGCGGAACCCCTA
TTTGTTTATTTTTCTAAATACATTCAAATATGTATCCGCTCATGAGACAATAACCCTGATAAATGCTTCA
ATAATATTGAAAAAGGAAGAGTATGAGTATTCAACATTTCCGTGTCGCCCTTATTCCCTTTTTTGCGGCA
TTTTGCCTTCCTGTTTTTGCTCACCCAGAAACGCTGGTGAAAGTAAAAGATGCTGAAGATCAGTTGGGTG
CACGAGTGGGTTACATCGAACTGGATCTCAACAGCGGTAAGATCCTTGAGAGTTTTCGCCCCGAAGAACG
TTTTCCAATGATGAGCACTTTTAAAGTTCTGCTATGTGGCGCGGTATTATCCCGTATTGACGCCGGGCAA
GAGCAACTCGGTCGCCGCATACACTATTCTCAGAATGACTTGGTTGAGTACTCACCAGTCACAGAAAAGC
ATCTTACGGATGGCATGACAGTAAGAGAATTATGCAGTGCTGCCATAACCATGAGTGATAACACTGCGGC
CAACTTACTTCTGACAACGATCGGAGGACCGAAGGAGCTAACCGCTTTTTTGCACAACATGGGGGATCAT
GTAACTCGCCTTGATCGTTGGGAACCGGAGCTGAATGAAGCCATACCAAACGACGAGCGTGACACCACGA
TGCCTGTAGCAATGGCAACAACGTTGCGCAAACTATTAACTGGCGAACTACTTACTCTAGCTTCCCGGCA
ACAATTAATAGACTGGATGGAGGCGGATAAAGTTGCAGGACCACTTCTGCGCTCGGCCCTTCCGGCTGGC
TGGTTTATTGCTGATAAATCTGGAGCCGGTGAGCGTGGGTCTCGCGGTATCATTGCAGCACTGGGGCCAG
ATGGTAAGCCCTCCCGTATCGTAGTTATCTACACGACGGGGAGTCAGGCAACTATGGATGAACGAAATAG
ACAGATCGCTGAGATAGGTGCCTCACTGATTAAGCATTGGTAACTGTCAGACCAAGTTTACTCATATATA
CTTTAGATTGATTTAAAACTTCATTTTTAATTTAAAAGGATCTAGGTGAAGATCCTTTTTGATAATCTCA
TGACCAAAATCCCTTAACGTGAGTTTTCGTTCCACTGAGCGTCAGACCCCGTAGAAAAGATCAAAGGATC
TTCTTGAGATCCTTTTTTTCTGCGCGTAATCTGCTGCTTGCAAACAAAAAAACCACCGCTACCAGCGGTG
GTTTGTTTGCCGGATCAAGAGCTACCAACTCTTTTTCCGAAGGTAACTGGCTTCAGCAGAGCGCAGATAC
CAAATACTGTTCTTCTAGTGTAGCCGTAGTTAGGCCACCACTTCAAGAACTCTGTAGCACCGCCTACATA
CCTCGCTCTGCTAATCCTGTTACCAGTGGCTGCTGCCAGTGGCGATAAGTCGTGTCTTACCGGGTTGGAC
TCAAGACGATAGTTACCGGATAAGGCGCAGCGGTCGGGCTGAACGGGGGGTTCGTGCACACAGCCCAGCT
TGGAGCGAACGACCTACACCGAACTGAGATACCTACAGCGTGAGCTATGAGAAAGCGCCACGCTTCCCGA
AGGGAGAAAGGCGGACAGGTATCCGGTAAGCGGCAGGGTCGGAACAGGAGAGCGCACGAGGGAGCTTCCA
GGGGGAAACGCCTGGTATCTTTATAGTCCTGTCGGGTTTCGCCACCTCTGACTTGAGCGTCGATTTTTGT
GATGCTCGTCAGGGGGGCGGAGCCTATGGAAAAACGCCAGCAACGCGGCCTTTTTACGGTTCCTGGCCTT
TTGCTGGCCTTTTGCTCACATGTTCTTTCCTGCGTTATCCCCTGATTCTGTGGATAACCGTATTACCGCC
TTTGAGTGAGCTGATACCGCTCGCCGCAGCCGAACGACCGAGCGCAGCGAGTCAGTGAGCGAGGAAGCGG
AAGAGCGCCCAATACGCAAACCGCCTCTCCCCGCGCGTTGGCCGATTCATTAATGCAGCTGGCACGACAG
GTTTCCCGACTGGAAAGCGGGCAGTGAGCGCAACGCAATTAATGTGAGTTAGCTCACTCATTAGGCACCC
CAGGCTTTACACTTTATGCTTCCGGCTCGTATGTTGTGTGGAATTGTGAGCGGATAACAATTTCACACAG
GAAACAGCTATGACATGATTACGAATTAATTCGAGCTCGCCC
Features (pLannotate 1.2.2; 20 found; start..end, strand, type, name):
      1..380     +  enhancer       CMV enhancer: human cytomegalovirus immediate early enhancer
    381..584     +  promoter       CMV promoter: human cytomegalovirus (CMV) immediate early promoter
    720..763     +  intron         CMV intron (fragment): modified intron A from human cytomegalovirus
    815..833     +  promoter       SP6 promoter: promoter for bacteriophage SP6 RNA polymerase
    837..874     +  CDS            IgH signal sequence (fragment): signal sequence from the mouse immunoglobulin heavy chain variable region
   1019..2089    +  CDS            SEH1L: SEH1_HUMAN - Also known as SEC13L, SEH1. Experimental evidence at protein level: Swiss-Prot protein existence level 1. As a component of the GATOR subcomplex GATOR2, functions within the amino acid-sensing branch of the TORC1 signaling pathway. Indirectly activates mTORC1 and the TORC1 signaling pathway through the inhibition of the GATOR1 subcomplex (PubMed:23723238). It is negatively regulated by the upstream amino acid sensors SESN2 and CASTOR1 (PubMed:25457612, PubMed:27487210). From Homo sapiens (Human).
   2331..2465    +  polyA_signal   SV40 poly(A) signal: SV40 polyadenylation signal
   2534..2891    +  promoter       SV40 promoter: SV40 enhancer and early promoter
   2910..3064    +  CDS            lacZα (fragment): LacZα fragment of β-galactosidase; lacZ fragment
   3070..3121    -  misc_feature   bom (fragment): basis of mobility region from pBR322
   3140..3520    +  rep_origin     M13 ori (sequence partly withheld): M13 bacteriophage origin of replication; arrow indicates direction of (+) strand synthesis
   3596..3645    -  misc_feature   bom (fragment): basis of mobility region from pBR322
   3747..3782    -  CDS            rop (fragment): Rop protein, which maintains plasmids at low copy number; rop
   3877..3981    +  promoter       AmpR promoter: bla
   3982..4842    +  CDS            AmpR: β-lactamase; bla; confers resistance to ampicillin, carbenicillin, and related antibiotics
   5013..5601    +  rep_origin     ori: high-copy-number ColE1/pMB1/pBR322/pUC origin of replication
   5784..5876    +  CDS            lacI (fragment): lac repressor; lacI; The lac repressor binds to the lac operator to inhibit transcription in E. coli. This inhibition can be relieved by adding lactose or isopropyl-β-D-thiogalactopyranoside (IPTG).
   5889..5910    +  protein_bind   CAP binding site: CAP binding activates transcription in the presence of cAMP. E. coli catabolite activator protein
   5925..5955    +  promoter       lac promoter: promoter for the E. coli lac operon
   5963..5979    +  protein_bind   lac operator: The lac repressor binds to the lac operator to inhibit transcription in E. coli. This inhibition can be relieved by adding lactose or isopropyl-β-D-thiogalactopyranoside (IPTG). lac repressor encoded by lacI
