[The description below was written by a language model from this plasmid's Addgene catalogue record and pLannotate feature annotations shown in this document.]
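Description:
HA Seh1L pRK5 is a mammalian expression plasmid built on the pRK5 backbone that carries the human SEH1L (Seh1) coding sequence with an N-terminal HA epitope tag supplied by the backbone. The insert, listed as 1266 bp, was cloned between SalI and NotI sites, both of which remain intact. The plasmid is propagated in E. coli through a high-copy ColE1/pUC-type origin and selected with ampicillin via the β-lactamase gene and its own promoter. An M13 phage origin is also present. Short remnants of lacZα, lacI, rop and bom, along with a lac promoter/operator, are backbone leftovers rather than functional parts of the payload.

Expression in mammalian cells is driven by the human cytomegalovirus immediate early enhancer and promoter, followed by a fragment of CMV intron A, and transcripts are terminated by an SV40 polyadenylation signal. An SP6 promoter lies just upstream of the coding region and serves as a sequencing primer site; it could also support in vitro transcription. The automated annotation does not call the HA tag as a separate feature. It marks the SEH1L match over a span somewhat shorter than the stated insert size, and it flags a short fragment resembling an IgH signal sequence upstream, whose significance the record does not explain. An SV40 enhancer/early promoter sits downstream of the poly(A) signal, but no mammalian selection marker is annotated, so the construct appears suited mainly to transient transfection.

SEH1L is a component of the GATOR2 subcomplex, which promotes mTORC1 signalling by inhibiting GATOR1 in the amino acid-sensing pathway. The associated publication concerns that Rag GTPase regulatory complex. The tagged protein is therefore suited to detection and immunoprecipitation with anti-HA reagents in studies of these interactions.
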