Addgene plasmid #46331: HA Seh1L pRK5
Depositing lab: David Sabatini. Depositing organization: Whitehead Institute for Biomedical Research. Publication: A Tumor suppressor complex with GAP activity for the Rag GTPases that signal amino acid sufficiency to mTORC1. Bar-Peled L, Chantranupong L, Cherniack AD, Chen WW, Ottina KA, Grabiner BC, Spear ED, Carter SL, Meyerson M, Sabatini DM. Science. 2013 May 31;340(6136):1100-6. doi: 10.1126/science.1232044. PubMed 23723238.
Backbone
  Vector backbone: pRK5
  Vector type: Mammalian Expression
Growth in bacteria
  Bacterial resistance: Ampicillin, 100 μg/mL
  Growth temperature: 37°C
  Growth strain: DH5alpha
  Copy number: Unknown
Gene/Insert
  Gene/Insert name: Seh1
  Species: H. sapiens (human)
  Insert size (bp): 1266
  Entrez Gene: SEH1L (a.k.a. SEC13L, SEH1A, SEH1B, Seh1)
  Tag / fusion protein: HA (N terminal on backbone)
  Cloning method: Restriction Enzyme; 5′ cloning site SalI (not destroyed); 3′ cloning site NotI (not destroyed)
  Sequencing primers: 5′ SP6; 3′ SV40pA-R
Terms and licenses: Academic/Nonprofit Terms; Industry Terms: Not Available to Industry
How to cite: HA Seh1L pRK5 was a gift from David Sabatini (Addgene plasmid # 46331 ; http://n2t.net/addgene:46331 ; RRID:Addgene_46331)
