>Addgene plasmid #46331 | HA Seh1L pRK5 | depositor partial sequence | sequence record 65302 | HA Seh1L pRK5 sequence 1266 bps
ATGTTTGTGGCTCGCAGCATCGCGGCGGACCACAAGGATCTCATCCACGATGTCTCTTTCGACTTCCACG
GGCGGCGGATGGCAACCTGCTCCAGCGATCAGAGCGTTAAGGTCTGGGATAAAAGTGAAAGTGGTGATTG
GCATTGTACTGCTAGCTGGAAGACACATAGTGGATCTGTATGGCGTGTGACATGGGCCCATCCTGAATTT
GGGCAGGTTTTGGCTTCCTGTTCTTTTGACCGAACAGCTGCTGTATGGGAAGAAATAGTAGGAGAATCAA
ATGATAAACTGCGAGGACAGAGCCACTGGGTTAAAAGGACAACTCTGGTGGATAGCAGAACATCTGTTAC
TGATGTGAAGTTTGCTCCCAAGCACATGGGTCTTATGTTAGCAACCTGTTCCGCAGATGGTATAGTAAGA
ATCTATGAGGCACCAGATGTTATGAATCTCAGCCAGTGGTCTTTGCAGCATGAGATCTCATGTAAGCTAA
GCTGTAGTTGTATTTCTTGGAACCCTTCAAGCTCTCGTGCTCATTCCCCCATGATCGCCGTAGGAAGTGA
TGACAGTAGCCCCAACGCAATGGCCAAGGTTCAGATTTTTGAATATAATGAAAACACCAGGAAATATGCA
AAAGCTGAAACTCTTATGACAGTCACTGATCCTGTTCATGATATTGCATTCGCTCCAAATTTGGGAAGAT
CTTTCCATATTCTAGCAATAGCGACCAAAGATGTGAGAATTTTTACATTAAAGCCTGTGAGGAAAGAACT
GACTTCCTCTGGTGGGCCAACAAAGTTTGAAATCCATATAGTGGCTCAGTTCGATAATCATAATTCTCAG
GTCTGGCGAGTGAGTTGGAATATAACAGGAACGGTGCTAGCATCTTCAGGAGATGATGGGTGTGTAAGAT
TGTGGAAAGCTAATTATATGGACAATTGGAAGTGTACTGGTATTTTGAAAGGTAATGGGAGCCCAGTCAA
TGGGAGTTCTCAGCAGGGAACCTCAAATCCTTCCCTAGGTTCAACTATTCCAAGTCTTCAGAATTCATTA
AATGGATCTTCTGCTGGCAGGTATTTCTTTACCCCTCTGGATTCCCCACGGGCTGGATCGAGATGGTCCA
GTTATGCCCAGCTCCTTCCTCCTCCTCCTCCTCCTCTGGTAGAGCACTCTTGCGATGCTGACACTGCCAA
CCTCCAGTATCCTCACCCTCGCAGACGATATCTCTCTCGGCCTCTTAATCCCTTACCTGAGAATGAAGGG
ATTTAA
