>Addgene plasmid #46331 | HA Seh1L pRK5 | addgene partial sequence | sequence record 66258 | Sp6 5'-ATTTAGGTGACACTATAG-3'
TTTCTCTCCACAGGTGTCCACTCCCAGGTCCAACTGCACCTCGGTTCTATCGATTGAATTCCCGAACCGA
CAGTCGGTCTCTTCACCAAGGCCATTCGCGCCACCATGGGCTACCCCTATGATGTGCCTGACTACGCAGA
TCTCAATGGTGGTGGTGGTGGGTCGACGATGTTTGTGGCTCGCAGCATCGCGGCGGACCACAAGGATCTC
ATCCACGATGTCTCTTTCGACTTCCACGGGCGGCGGATGGCAACCTGCTCCAGCGATCAGAGCGTTAAGG
TCTGGGATAAAAGTGAAAGTGGTGATTGGCATTGTACTGCTAGCTGGAAGACACATAGTGGATCTGTATG
GCGTGTGACATGGGCCCATCCTGAATTTGGGCAGGTTTTGGCTTCCTGTTCTTTTGACCGAACAGCTGCT
GTATGGGAAGAAATAGTAGGAGAATCAAATGATAAACTGCGAGGACAGAGCCACTGGGTTAAAAGGACAA
CTCTGGTGGATAGCAGAACATCTGTTACTGATGTGAAGTTTGCTCCCAAGCACATGGGTCTTATGTTAGC
AACCTGTTCCGCAGATGGTATAGTAAGAATCTATGAGGCACCAGATGTTATGAATCTCAGCCAGTGGTCT
TTGCAGCATGAGATCTCATGTAAGCTAAGCTGTAGTTGTATTTCTTGGAACCCTTCAAGCTCTCGTGCTC
ATTCCCCCATGATCGCCGTAGGAAGTGATGACAGTAGCCCCAACGCAATGGCCAAGGTTCAGATTTTTGA
ATATAATGAAAACACCAGGAAATATGCAAAAGCTGAAACTCTTATGACAGTCACTGATCCTGTTCATGAT
ATTGCATTCGCTCCAAATTTGGGAAGATCTTTCCATATTCTAGCAATAGCGACCAAAGATGTGAGAATTT
TTACATTAAAGCCTGTGAGGAAAGAACTGACTTCCTCTGGTGGGCCAACAAAGTTTGAAATCCATATAGT
GGCTCAGTTCGATAATCA
